Addgene plasmid #196904: pRSFDuet-1 IntS6 AA 1035-1284
Purpose: Expresses His-tagged Drosophila IntS6 amino acids 1035-1284
Depositing lab: Jeremy Wilusz. Depositing organization: Baylor College of Medicine. Publication: IntS6 and the Integrator phosphatase module tune the efficiency of select premature transcription termination events. Fujiwara R, Zhai SN, Liang D, Shah AP, Tracey M, Ma XK, Fields CJ, Mendoza-Figueroa MS, Meline MC, Tatomer DC, Yang L, Wilusz JE. Mol Cell. 2023 Nov 14:S1097-2765(23)00902-4. doi: 10.1016/j.molcel.2023.10.035. PubMed 37995689.
Backbone
  Vector backbone: pRSF-Duet-1
  Total vector size (bp): 4552
  Vector type: Bacterial Expression
Growth in bacteria
  Bacterial resistance: Kanamycin, 50 μg/mL
  Growth temperature: 37°C
  Growth strain: DH5alpha
  Copy number: High Copy
Gene/Insert
  Gene/Insert name: Integrator subunit 6
  Species: D. melanogaster (fly)
  Entrez Gene: IntS6 (a.k.a. Dmel_CG3125, CG3125, Dmel\CG3125, Int6, l(1)G0060)
  Tag / fusion protein: 6xHis (N terminal on backbone)
  Cloning method: Restriction Enzyme; 5′ cloning site BamHI (not destroyed); 3′ cloning site HindIII (not destroyed)
  Sequencing primers: 5′ GGGGAATTGTGAGCGGATAACAATT
Terms and licenses: Academic/Nonprofit Terms; Industry Terms: Not Available to Industry
How to cite: pRSFDuet-1 IntS6 AA 1035-1284 was a gift from Jeremy Wilusz (Addgene plasmid # 196904 ; http://n2t.net/addgene:196904 ; RRID:Addgene_196904)
