[The description below was written by a language model from this plasmid's Addgene catalogue record and pLannotate feature annotations shown in this document.]
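Description:
pRSFDuet-1 IntS6 AA 1035-1284 is a 4,552 bp bacterial expression plasmid built on the pRSFDuet-1 backbone, a two-cassette T7 vector for producing recombinant protein in E. coli. It replicates from the RSF1030 origin, which is recorded as high copy and is compatible with other common plasmid origins, so it can be co-maintained with additional expression vectors. Selection is by kanamycin, through an aminoglycoside phosphotransferase gene. The plasmid also carries lacI under its own promoter, which supplies the lac repressor that keeps the T7-lac promoters silent until induction with IPTG. T7-driven expression requires a host strain that supplies T7 RNA polymerase.

The insert is a C-terminal fragment of Drosophila melanogaster Integrator subunit 6 (IntS6), covering amino acids 1035 to 1284. It was cloned between BamHI and HindIII in the first multiple cloning site, and both sites were retained. There it sits downstream of a T7 promoter, a lac operator and the T7 gene 10 ribosome binding site, in frame with the backbone-encoded N-terminal 6xHis tag, which allows purification by metal affinity chromatography. The His tag is listed in the catalogue entry but was not separately annotated in the feature table.

The second T7 promoter/lac operator cassette appears to be empty, containing only the vector's S-tag remnant followed by the T7 terminator. The short tetracycline-resistance, SET1 and extra AmpR promoter fragments look like annotation matches to backbone sequence rather than functional elements. The construct is intended to express a His-tagged IntS6 C-terminal region; the associated study concerns IntS6 and the Integrator phosphatase module in premature transcription termination, but the record does not state what the purified protein was used for.
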