Features (pLannotate 1.2.2; 18 found; start..end, strand, type, name):
      3..27      +  protein_bind   lac operator: The lac repressor binds to the lac operator to inhibit transcription in E. coli. This inhibition can be relieved by adding lactose or isopropyl-β-D-thiogalactopyranoside (IPTG). lac repressor encoded by lacI
     42..64      +  RBS            RBS: efficient ribosome binding site from bacteriophage T7 gene 10 (Olins and Rangwala, 1989)
    113..862     +  CDS            IntS6 (fragment): INT6_DROME - Also known as l(1)G0060 From Drosophila melanogaster (Fruit fly).
    937..955     +  promoter       T7 promoter: promoter for bacteriophage T7 RNA polymerase
    956..980     +  protein_bind   lac operator: The lac repressor binds to the lac operator to inhibit transcription in E. coli. This inhibition can be relieved by adding lactose or isopropyl-β-D-thiogalactopyranoside (IPTG). lac repressor encoded by lacI
   1089..1130    +  CDS            S-Tag (fragment): affinity and epitope tag derived from pancreatic ribonuclease A
   1160..1177    +  CDS            SET1 (fragment): solubility-enhancement tag derived from T7 phage gene 10B
   1185..1232    +  terminator     T7 terminator: transcription terminator for bacteriophage T7 RNA polymerase
   1396..1453    +  promoter       AmpR promoter (fragment): bla
   1462..2277    -  CDS            KanR: aminoglycoside phosphotransferase; aph(3')-Ia; confers resistance to kanamycin in bacteria or G418 (Geneticin®) in eukaryotes
   2278..2369    -  promoter       AmpR promoter: bla
   2385..3134    -  rep_origin     RSF ori: Plasmids containing the RSF 1030 origin of replication can be propagated in E. coli cells that contain additional plasmids with compatible origins.
   3217..3281    -  CDS            TcR (fragment): tetracycline efflux protein; tet; confers resistance to tetracycline
   3296..3317    -  protein_bind   CAP binding site: CAP binding activates transcription in the presence of cAMP. E. coli catabolite activator protein
   3330..4412    -  CDS            lacI: lac repressor; lacI; The lac repressor binds to the lac operator to inhibit transcription in E. coli. This inhibition can be relieved by adding lactose or isopropyl-β-D-thiogalactopyranoside (IPTG).
   4413..4490    -  promoter       lacI promoter: lacI
   4498..4533    -  CDS            TcR (fragment): tetracycline efflux protein; tet; confers resistance to tetracycline
   4536..2       +  promoter       T7 promoter (across the origin): promoter for bacteriophage T7 RNA polymerase
>Addgene plasmid #196904 | pRSFDuet-1 IntS6 AA 1035-1284 | addgene full sequence | sequence record 388021 | Addgene Partial NGS Result
GGGGAATTGTGAGCGGATAACAATTCCCCTGTAGAAATAATTTTGTTTAACTTTAATAAGGAGATATACC
ATGGGCAGCAGCCATCACCATCATCACCACAGCCAGGATCCGGACATCAACGATGCCTCGGAGATCTCGC
GCATACTGCAGACCTGTCACAATGGAACCAGCAGTGGCTCCTCGGTCGGAGCGGGCGCAAGCAACAGCAA
TTTGAATGGCAATGGCAGCACGGAGAGTGGCGGAGGAGTCTCATCCGACGATCATGCCTCGCTGGGTGGC
AACAGTTTCGATGCCCTGAAACGGACAGCGGGTACTGCGGGCAGCACTGCAGCGGGAAATCCCCACTACT
ACTGGGCCAGTGGTCTCAATCATCACAACAATAACAACAGCAGCGCCGCTGGAGCAGCTAGCGGTTCGAC
GTTGAGCAACAATCACAACCACCGGGGTCACAACAACAGCAGCCCCAACAAACTGGAGGTGAAGATCAAC
TCCAGCTGCGGCTCCTCACCGACGCACAACAACGGGGGCATGGGCTCACCGGGACAGAGCCTGCCGCTCA
TTTTCACCGAGGAGCAGCGCGAAGCGGCCCGGTTGCACAACGTCGAACTACGATTGCAGATCTTCCGTGA
TATACGGCGACCCGGCCGAGACTACAGCCAGCTGCTGGAGCACCTGAATCTGGTCAAGGGCGACCAGGAT
ATGCAGTCGGATTTCGTGGACATGTGTATCGTGGAATCGCTGCGCTTCCGCCGCCATCGCATGGCGTCCA
GCATACAGGAGTGGTGGGATCGCAAGCAGCAGTTAACTGCCGTGGGAACCAATGAAGCGACCCCCAGCGC
GGAGCAGGCCGTCGCCAAGAGTTAAAAGCTTGCGGCCGCATAATGCTTAAGTCGAACAGAAAGTAATCGT
ATTGTACACGGCCGCATAATCGAAATTAATACGACTCACTATAGGGGAATTGTGAGCGGATAACAATTCC
CCATCTTAGTATATTAGTTAAGTATAAGAAGGAGATATACATATGGCAGATCTCAATTGGATATCGGCCG
GCCACGCGATCGCTGACGTCGGTACCCTCGAGTCTGGTAAAGAAACCGCTGCTGCGAAATTTGAACGCCA
GCACATGGACTCGTCTACTAGCGCAGCTTAATTAACCTAGGCTGCTGCCACCGCTGAGCAATAACTAGCA
TAACCCCTTGGGGCCTCTAAACGGGTCTTGAGGGGTTTTTTGCTGAAACCTCAGGCATTTGAGAAGCACA
CGGTCACACTGCTTCCGGTAGTCAATAAACCGGTAAACCAGCAATAGACATAAGCGGCTATTTAACGACC
CTGCCCTGAACCGACGACAAGCTGACGACCGGGTCTCCGCAAGTGGCACTTTTCGGGGAAATGTGCGCGG
AACCCCTATTTGTTTATTTTTCTAAATACATTCAAATATGTATCCGCTCATGAATTAATTCTTAGAAAAA
CTCATCGAGCATCAAATGAAACTGCAATTTATTCATATCAGGATTATCAATACCATATTTTTGAAAAAGC
CGTTTCTGTAATGAAGGAGAAAACTCACCGAGGCAGTTCCATAGGATGGCAAGATCCTGGTATCGGTCTG
CGATTCCGACTCGTCCAACATCAATACAACCTATTAATTTCCCCTCGTCAAAAATAAGGTTATCAAGTGA
GAAATCACCATGAGTGACGACTGAATCCGGTGAGAATGGCAAAAGTTTATGCATTTCTTTCCAGACTTGT
TCAACAGGCCAGCCATTACGCTCGTCATCAAAATCACTCGCATCAACCAAACCGTTATTCATTCGTGATT
GCGCCTGAGCGAGACGAAATACGCGGTCGCTGTTAAAAGGACAATTACAAACAGGAATCGAATGCAACCG
GCGCAGGAACACTGCCAGCGCATCAACAATATTTTCACCTGAATCAGGATATTCTTCTAATACCTGGAAT
GCTGTTTTCCCGGGGATCGCAGTGGTGAGTAACCATGCATCATCAGGAGTACGGATAAAATGCTTGATGG
TCGGAAGAGGCATAAATTCCGTCAGCCAGTTTAGTCTGACCATCTCATCTGTAACATCATTGGCAACGCT
ACCTTTGCCATGTTTCAGAAACAACTCTGGCGCATCGGGCTTCCCATACAATCGATAGATTGTCGCACCT
GATTGCCCGACATTATCGCGAGCCCATTTATACCCATATAAATCAGCATCCATGTTGGAATTTAATCGCG
GCCTAGAGCAAGACGTTTCCCGTTGAATATGGCTCATACTCTTCCTTTTTCAATATTATTGAAGCATTTA
TCAGGGTTATTGTCTCATGAGCGGATACATATTTGAATGTATTTAGAAAAATAAACAAATAGGCATGCAG
CGCTCTTCCGCTTCCTCGCTCACTGACTCGCTACGCTCGGTCGTTCGACTGCGGCGAGCGGTGTCAGCTC
ACTCAAAAGCGGTAATACGGTTATCCACAGAATCAGGGGATAAAGCCGGAAAGAACATGTGAGCAAAAAG
CAAAGCACCGGAAGAAGCCAACGCCGCAGGCGTTTTTCCATAGGCTCCGCCCCCCTGACGAGCATCACAA
AAATCGACGCTCAAGCCAGAGGTGGCGAAACCCGACAGGACTATAAAGATACCAGGCGTTTCCCCCTGGA
AGCTCCCTCGTGCGCTCTCCTGTTCCGACCCTGCCGCTTACCGGATACCTGTCCGCCTTTCTCCCTTCGG
GAAGCGTGGCGCTTTCTCATAGCTCACGCTGTTGGTATCTCAGTTCGGTGTAGGTCGTTCGCTCCAAGCT
GGGCTGTGTGCACGAACCCCCCGTTCAGCCCGACCGCTGCGCCTTATCCGGTAACTATCGTCTTGAGTCC
AACCCGGTAAGACACGACTTATCGCCACTGGCAGCAGCCATTGGTAACTGATTTAGAGGACTTTGTCTTG
AAGTTATGCACCTGTTAAGGCTAAACTGAAAGAACAGATTTTGGTGAGTGCGGTCCTCCAACCCACTTAC
CTTGGTTCAAAGAGTTGGTAGCTCAGCGAACCTTGAGAAAACCACCGTTGGTAGCGGTGGTTTTTCTTTA
TTTATGAGATGATGAATCAATCGGTCTATCAAGTCAACGAACAGCTATTCCGTTACTCTAGATTTCAGTG
CAATTTATCTCTTCAAATGTAGCACCTGAAGTCAGCCCCATACGATATAAGTTGTAATTCTCATGTTAGT
CATGCCCCGCGCCCACCGGAAGGAGCTGACTGGGTTGAAGGCTCTCAAGGGCATCGGTCGAGATCCCGGT
GCCTAATGAGTGAGCTAACTTACATTAATTGCGTTGCGCTCACTGCCCGCTTTCCAGTCGGGAAACCTGT
CGTGCCAGCTGCATTAATGAATCGGCCAACGCGCGGGGAGAGGCGGTTTGCGTATTGGGCGCCAGGGTGG
TTTTTCTTTTCACCAGTGAGACGGGCAACAGCTGATTGCCCTTCACCGCCTGGCCCTGAGAGAGTTGCAG
CAAGCGGTCCACGCTGGTTTGCCCCAGCAGGCGAAAATCCTGTTTGATGGTGGTTAACGGCGGGATATAA
CATGAGCTGTCTTCGGTATCGTCGTATCCCACTACCGAGATGTCCGCACCAACGCGCAGCCCGGACTCGG
TAATGGCGCGCATTGCGCCCAGCGCCATCTGATCGTTGGCAACCAGCATCGCAGTGGGAACGATGCCCTC
ATTCAGCATTTGCATGGTTTGTTGAAAACCGGACATGGCACTCCAGTCGCCTTCCCGTTCCGCTATCGGC
TGAATTTGATTGCGAGTGAGATATTTATGCCAGCCAGCCAGACGCAGACGCGCCGAGACAGAACTTAATG
GGCCCGCTAACAGCGCGATTTGCTGGTGACCCAATGCGACCAGATGCTCCACGCCCAGTCGCGTACCGTC
TTCATGGGAGAAAATAATACTGTTGATGGGTGTCTGGTCAGAGACATCAAGAAATAACGCCGGAACATTA
GTGCAGGCAGCTTCCACAGCAATGGCATCCTGGTCATCCAGCGGATAGTTAATGATCAGCCCACTGACGC
GTTGCGCGAGAAGATTGTGCACCGCCGCTTTACAGGCTTCGACGCCGCTTCGTTCTACCATCGACACCAC
CACGCTGGCACCCAGTTGATCGGCGCGAGATTTAATCGCCGCGACAATTTGCGACGGCGCGTGCAGGGCC
AGACTGGAGGTGGCAACGCCAATCAGCAACGACTGTTTGCCCGCCAGTTGTTGTGCCACGCGGTTGGGAA
TGTAATTCAGCTCCGCCATCGCCGCTTCCACTTTTTCCCGCGTTTTCGCAGAAACGTGGCTGGCCTGGTT
CACCACGCGGGAAACGGTCTGATAAGAGACACCGGCATACTCTGCGACATCGTATAACGTTACTGGTTTC
ACATTCACCACCCTGAATTGACTCTCTTCCGGGCGCTATCATGCCATACCGCGAAAGGTTTTGCGCCATT
CGATGGTGTCCGGGATCTCGACGCTCTCCCTTATGCGACTCCTGCATTAGGAAATTAATACGACTCACTA
TA
